>Addgene plasmid #123526 | pMK-atpI 5'UTR | addgene full sequence | sequence record 247896 | Addgene NGS Result
CTAAATTGTAAGCGTTAATATTTTGTTAAAATTCGCGTTAAATTTTTGTTAAATCAGCTCATTTTTTAAC
CAATAGGCCGAAATCGGCAAAATCCCTTATAAATCAAAAGAATAGACCGAGATAGGGTTGAGTGGCCGCT
ACAGGGCGCTCCCATTCGCCATTCAGGCTGCGCAACTGTTGGGAAGGGCGTTTCGGTGCGGGCCTCTTCG
CTATTACGCCAGCTGGCGAAAGGGGGATGTGCTGCAAGGCGATTAAGTTGGGTAACGCCAGGGTTTTCCC
AGTCACGACGTTGTAAAACGACGGCCAGTGAGCGCGACGTAATACGACTCACTATAGGGCGAATTGAAGG
AAGGCCGTCAAGGCCACGTGTCTTGTCCAGAGCTCGGTCTCATACTAGATAAATAACTTACTTCAGAAAT
CCCTTATGGAATCGCTTACTATTTCTGAATTTCAAAAAAGAGATAAAAATAGCTGGGGATATTATGTGAT
TTATTAGTATTCTAAATCTTAGTTGGTATTCAAAATATCCGATTCAAGTAGACAAAGAGATGGTTGAATC
AAAAAATTTTGTTTAAAGTTCAATTTTTTCAGAGGGCAAGGCAATAATGTGAGACCGGTACCTGGAGCAC
AAGACTGGCCTCATGGGCCTTCCTTTCACTGCCCGCTTTCCAGTCGGGAAACCTGTCGTGCCAGCTGCAT
TAACATGGTCATAGCTGTTTCCTTGCGTATTGGGCGCTCTCCGCTTCCTCGCTCACTGACTCGCTGCGCT
CGGTCGTTCGGGTAAAGCCTGGGGTGCCTAATGAGCAAAAGGCCAGCAAAAGGCCAGGAACCGTAAAAAG
GCCGCGTTGCTGGCGTTTTTCCATAGGCTCCGCCCCCCTGACGAGCATCACAAAAATCGACGCTCAAGTC
AGAGGTGGCGAAACCCGACAGGACTATAAAGATACCAGGCGTTTCCCCCTGGAAGCTCCCTCGTGCGCTC
TCCTGTTCCGACCCTGCCGCTTACCGGATACCTGTCCGCCTTTCTCCCTTCGGGAAGCGTGGCGCTTTCT
CATAGCTCACGCTGTAGGTATCTCAGTTCGGTGTAGGTCGTTCGCTCCAAGCTGGGCTGTGTGCACGAAC
CCCCCGTTCAGCCCGACCGCTGCGCCTTATCCGGTAACTATCGTCTTGAGTCCAACCCGGTAAGACACGA
CTTATCGCCACTGGCAGCAGCCACTGGTAACAGGATTAGCAGAGCGAGGTATGTAGGCGGTGCTACAGAG
TTCTTGAAGTGGTGGCCTAACTACGGCTACACTAGAAGAACAGTATTTGGTATCTGCGCTCTGCTGAAGC
CAGTTACCTTCGGAAAAAGAGTTGGTAGCTCTTGATCCGGCAAACAAACCACCGCTGGTAGCGGTGGTTT
TTTTGTTTGCAAGCAGCAGATTACGCGCAGAAAAAAAGGATCTCAAGAAGATCCTTTGATCTTTTCTACG
GGGTCTGACGCTCAGTGGAACGAAAACTCACGTTAAGGGATTTTGGTCATGAGATTATCAAAAAGGATCT
TCACCTAGATCCTTTTAAATTAAAAATGAAGTTTTAAATCAATCTAAAGTATATATGAGTAAACTTGGTC
TGACAGTTATTAGAAAAATTCATCCAGCAGACGATAAAACGCAATACGCTGGCTATCCGGTGCCGCAATG
CCATACAGCACCAGAAAACGATCCGCCCATTCGCCGCCCAGTTCTTCCGCAATATCACGGGTGGCCAGCG
CAATATCCTGATAACGATCCGCCACGCCCAGACGGCCGCAATCAATAAAGCCGCTAAAACGGCCATTTTC
CACCATAATGTTCGGCAGGCACGCATCACCATGGGTCACCACCAGATCTTCGCCATCCGGCATGCTCGCT
TTCAGACGCGCAAACAGCTCTGCCGGTGCCAGGCCCTGATGTTCTTCATCCAGATCATCCTGATCCACCA
GGCCCGCTTCCATACGGGTACGCGCACGTTCAATACGATGTTTCGCCTGATGATCAAACGGACAGGTCGC
CGGGTCCAGGGTATGCAGACGACGCATGGCATCCGCCATAATGCTCACTTTTTCTGCCGGCGCCAGATGG
CTAGACAGCAGATCCTGACCCGGCACTTCGCCCAGCAGCAGCCAATCACGGCCCGCTTCGGTCACCACAT
CCAGCACCGCCGCACACGGAACACCGGTGGTGGCCAGCCAGCTCAGACGCGCCGCTTCATCCTGCAGCTC
GTTCAGCGCACCGCTCAGATCGGTTTTCACAAACAGCACCGGACGACCCTGCGCGCTCAGACGAAACACC
GCCGCATCAGAGCAGCCAATGGTCTGCTGCGCCCAATCATAGCCAAACAGACGTTCCACCCACGCTGCCG
GGCTACCCGCATGCAGGCCATCCTGTTCAATCATACTCTTCCTTTTTCAATATTATTGAAGCATTTATCA
GGGTTATTGTCTCATGAGCGGATACATATTTGAATGTATTTAGAAAAATAAACAAATAGGGGTTCCGCGC
ACATTTCCCCGAAAAGTGCCAC
Features (pLannotate 1.2.2; 8 found; start..end, strand, type, name):
      3..134     -  rep_origin     M13 ori (fragment): M13 bacteriophage origin of replication; arrow indicates direction of (+) strand synthesis
    155..311     -  CDS            lacZα (fragment): LacZα fragment of β-galactosidase; lacZ fragment
    320..338     +  promoter       T7 promoter: promoter for bacteriophage T7 RNA polymerase
    656..703     -  CDS            lacI (fragment): lac repressor; lacI; The lac repressor binds to the lac operator to inhibit transcription in E. coli. This inhibition can be relieved by adding lactose or isopropyl-β-D-thiogalactopyranoside (IPTG).
    740..780     -  rep_origin     RSF ori (fragment): Plasmids containing the RSF 1030 origin of replication can be propagated in E. coli cells that contain additional plasmids with compatible origins.
    858..1446    -  rep_origin     ori: high-copy-number ColE1/pMB1/pBR322/pUC origin of replication
   1620..2414    -  CDS            NeoR/KanR: aminoglycoside phosphotransferase confers resistance to neomycin, kanamycin, and G418 (Geneticin®)
   2415..2519    -  promoter       AmpR promoter: bla
