[The description below was written by a language model from this plasmid's Addgene catalogue record and pLannotate feature annotations shown in this document.]
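Description:
pMK-atpI 5'UTR is a small (about 2.5 kb) part-donor plasmid from the MoChlo kit, a modular cloning toolbox for chloroplast biotechnology. It is built on the pMK-T gene-synthesis backbone and classed as a synthetic biology vector. It is maintained in E. coli at high copy through a ColE1/pUC-type origin. Selection is with kanamycin, conferred by an aminoglycoside phosphotransferase (NeoR/KanR) gene that the annotation places directly downstream of an AmpR (bla) promoter. The remaining annotated features are backbone remnants rather than functional modules: fragments of an M13 origin, lacZα, lacI and an RSF origin, plus a T7 promoter next to the cloning region.

The payload is a synthesised chloroplast 5' untranslated region from atpI, a plastid gene encoding an ATP synthase subunit. The depositor describes it as a chloroplast 5'UTR fusion designed for Golden Gate cloning. In chloroplast expression cassettes, 5'UTRs lie between the promoter and the coding sequence and strongly affect transcript stability and translation efficiency, so a library of such parts lets users tune transgene expression. The automated annotation does not label the insert itself. It presumably sits in the unannotated stretch between the T7 promoter and the lacI fragment, but this is not confirmed by the record. The record also does not state the source species of the UTR, what it is fused to, or the type IIS enzyme and overhangs used for assembly. The plasmid is not an expression vector in its own right. It serves as a storage and donor clone from which the 5'UTR part is released and combined with promoters, coding sequences and 3'UTRs into multi-part chloroplast transformation constructs.
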