Addgene plasmid #123526: pMK-atpI 5'UTR
Purpose: MoChlo kit
Depositing lab: Scott Lenaghan & C. Neal Stewart. Depositing organization: University of Tennessee Institute of Agriculture. Publication: MoChlo: A versatile modular cloning toolbox for chloroplast biotechnology. Occhialini A, Piatek A, Pfotenhauer AC, Frazier TP, Stewart CN, Lenaghan S. Plant Physiol. 2019 Jan 24. pii: pp.18.01220. doi: 10.1104/pp.18.01220. PubMed 30679266.
Backbone
  Vector backbone: pMK-T
  Vector type: Synthetic Biology
Growth in bacteria
  Bacterial resistance: Kanamycin, 50 μg/mL
  Growth temperature: 37°C
  Growth strain: Top10
  Copy number: High Copy
Gene/Insert
  Gene/Insert name: atpI 5'UTR
  Cloning method: Restriction Enzyme; 5′ cloning site Unknown (unknown if destroyed)
Terms and licenses: Academic/Nonprofit Terms; Industry Terms: Not Available to Industry
Depositor comments: All inserts have been produced by gene synthesis and cloned in the indicated backbone vector. The insert is a chloroplast 5'UTR fusion designed for Golden-Gate cloning. The Original Material was developed in the performance of research that was funded by Grant Nos. ARPA-E: DE-AR000660 & DARPA: D17AC00016.
How to cite: pMK-atpI 5'UTR was a gift from Scott Lenaghan & C. Neal Stewart (Addgene plasmid # 123526 ; http://n2t.net/addgene:123526 ; RRID:Addgene_123526)
