>Addgene plasmid #123526 | pMK-atpI 5'UTR | depositor partial sequence | sequence record 235675 | atpI 5'UTR
AGATAAATAACTTACTTCAGAAATCCCTTATGGAATCGCTTACTATTTCTGAATTTCAAAAAAGAGATAA
AAATAGCTGGGGATATTATGTGATTTATTAGTATTCTAAATCTTAGTTGGTATTCAAAATATCCGATTCA
AGTAGACAAAGAGATGGTTGAATCAAAAAATTTTGTTTAAAGTTCAATTTTTTCAGAGGGCAAGGCAAT
